Addgene plasmid #219555: pCDNA3-lyn10-mCherry- LOVPLD-P (LOVPLD)
Depositing lab: Jeremy Baskin. Publication: Ultralow Background Membrane Editors for Spatiotemporal Control of Phosphatidic Acid Metabolism and Signaling. Li XL, Tei R, Uematsu M, Baskin JM. ACS Cent Sci. 2024 Jan 30;10(3):543-554. doi: 10.1021/acscentsci.3c01105. eCollection 2024 Mar 27. PubMed 38559292.
Backbone
  Vector backbone: pcDNA3.1
  Backbone size w/o insert (bp): 5352
  Total vector size (bp): 8094
  Vector type: Mammalian Expression
Growth in bacteria
  Bacterial resistance: Ampicillin, 100 μg/mL
  Growth temperature: 37°C
  Growth strain: DH5alpha
  Copy number: High Copy
Gene/Insert
  Gene/Insert name: lyn10-mCherry-LOVPLD
  Species: Synthetic
  Insert size (bp): 2742
  Tag / fusion protein: mCherry (N terminal on insert)
Terms and licenses: Academic/Nonprofit Terms; Industry Terms: Not Available to Industry
How to cite: pCDNA3-lyn10-mCherry- LOVPLD-P (LOVPLD) was a gift from Jeremy Baskin (Addgene plasmid # 219555 ; http://n2t.net/addgene:219555 ; RRID:Addgene_219555)
