[The description below was written by a language model from this plasmid's Addgene catalogue record and pLannotate feature annotations shown in this document.]
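Description:
pCDNA3-lyn10-mCherry-LOVPLD-P (LOVPLD) is a mammalian expression plasmid of about 8.1 kb built on a pcDNA3.1-type backbone. It is maintained in E. coli at high copy through a ColE1/pUC-type origin and selected with ampicillin via the β-lactamase gene. An f1 origin is also present. For mammalian cells the backbone carries an SV40 early promoter driving the neomycin phosphotransferase gene, followed by an SV40 polyadenylation signal, which would allow G418 selection of stable transfectants. Small annotated fragments, such as a truncated HIV-1 LTR, a ble fragment, a lacI fragment and lac promoter/operator elements, appear to be backbone remnants or short annotation matches rather than functional parts.

The payload is a synthetic 2.7 kb fusion, lyn10-mCherry-LOVPLD, transcribed from the CMV immediate-early enhancer/promoter and terminated by the bovine growth hormone poly(A) signal. T7 and SP6 promoters flank the insert. The feature table identifies the mCherry coding sequence followed directly by a long open reading frame matched to phospholipase D from Streptomyces antibioticus. The lyn10 segment named in the insert is not annotated, but it presumably occupies the short stretch upstream of mCherry; such Lyn-derived N-terminal motifs are typically used as lipidation signals for plasma membrane targeting. The LOV portion is likewise not annotated separately, and the record does not say where it sits relative to the PLD sequence. LOV domains are blue-light-sensing modules, so the name suggests a light-regulated PLD. According to the associated publication title, the construct belongs to a set of ultralow-background membrane editors for spatiotemporal control of phosphatidic acid metabolism and signaling, with mCherry allowing the fusion's expression and localization to be visualized.
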