Features (pLannotate 1.2.2; 22 found; start..end, strand, type, name):
     28..80      -  misc_feature   bom (fragment): basis of mobility region from pBR322
    235..614     +  enhancer       CMV enhancer: human cytomegalovirus immediate early enhancer
    615..818     +  promoter       CMV promoter: human cytomegalovirus (CMV) immediate early promoter
    814..847     +  LTR            5' LTR (truncated) (fragment): truncated 5' long terminal repeat (LTR) from HIV-1
    863..881     +  promoter       T7 promoter: promoter for bacteriophage T7 RNA polymerase
    973..1677    +  CDS            mCherry: mCherry is a basic (constitutively fluorescent) red fluorescent protein published in 2004, derived from Discosoma sp.. It is reported to be a very rapidly-maturing monomer with low acid sensitivity.
   1681..3600    +  CDS            PLD_STRAT: Experimental evidence at protein level: Swiss-Prot protein existence level 1. From Streptomyces antibioticus.
   3646..3664    -  promoter       SP6 promoter: promoter for bacteriophage SP6 RNA polymerase
   3690..3914    +  polyA_signal   bGH poly(A) signal: bovine growth hormone polyadenylation signal
   3918..3939    +  promoter       SV40 promoter (fragment): SV40 enhancer and early promoter
   3960..4388    +  rep_origin     f1 ori (sequence partly withheld): f1 bacteriophage origin of replication; arrow indicates direction of (+) strand synthesis
   4402..4731    +  promoter       SV40 promoter: SV40 enhancer and early promoter
   4798..5589    +  CDS            neo: KKA2_KLEPN - Also known as kan, nptII. Experimental evidence at protein level: Swiss-Prot protein existence level 1. Resistance to kanamycin, neomycin, paromomycin, ribostamycin, butirosin and gentamicin B. From Klebsiella pneumoniae.
   5613..5771    +  CDS            ble (fragment): BLE_KLEPN - Experimental evidence at protein level: Swiss-Prot protein existence level 1. Binding protein with a strong affinity to the bleomycin family of antibiotics. Binds to CL990; an antimitotic-antibiotic compound. From Klebsiella pneumoniae.
   5766..5887    +  polyA_signal   SV40 poly(A) signal: SV40 polyadenylation signal
   5960..5976    -  protein_bind   lac operator: The lac repressor binds to the lac operator to inhibit transcription in E. coli. This inhibition can be relieved by adding lactose or isopropyl-β-D-thiogalactopyranoside (IPTG). lac repressor encoded by lacI
   5984..6014    -  promoter       lac promoter: promoter for the E. coli lac operon
   6029..6050    -  protein_bind   CAP binding site: CAP binding activates transcription in the presence of cAMP. E. coli catabolite activator protein
   6063..6155    -  CDS            lacI (fragment): lac repressor; lacI; The lac repressor binds to the lac operator to inhibit transcription in E. coli. This inhibition can be relieved by adding lactose or isopropyl-β-D-thiogalactopyranoside (IPTG).
   6338..6926    -  rep_origin     ori: high-copy-number ColE1/pMB1/pBR322/pUC origin of replication
   7097..7957    -  CDS            AmpR: β-lactamase; bla; confers resistance to ampicillin, carbenicillin, and related antibiotics
   7958..8062    -  promoter       AmpR promoter: bla
>Addgene plasmid #219555 | pCDNA3-lyn10-mCherry- LOVPLD-P (LOVPLD) | addgene full sequence | sequence record 433921 | Addgene NGS Result
GACGGATCGGGAGATCTCCCGATCCCCTATGGTGCACTCTCAGTACAATCTGCTCTGATGCCGCATAGTT
AAGCCAGTATCTGCTCCCTGCTTGTGTGTTGGAGGTCGCTGAGTAGTGCGCGAGCAAAATTTAAGCTACA
ACAAGGCAAGGCTTGACCGACAATTGCATGAAGAATCTGCTTAGGGTTAGGCGTTTTGCGCTGCTTCGCG
ATGTACGGGCCAGATATACGCGTTGACATTGATTATTGACTAGTTATTAATAGTAATCAATTACGGGGTC
ATTAGTTCATAGCCCATATATGGAGTTCCGCGTTACATAACTTACGGTAAATGGCCCGCCTGGCTGACCG
CCCAACGACCCCCGCCCATTGACGTCAATAATGACGTATGTTCCCATAGTAACGCCAATAGGGACTTTCC
ATTGACGTCAATGGGTGGAGTATTTACGGTAAACTGCCCACTTGGCAGTACATCAAGTGTATCATATGCC
AAGTACGCCCCCTATTGACGTCAATGACGGTAAATGGCCCGCCTGGCATTATGCCCAGTACATGACCTTA
TGGGACTTTCCTACTTGGCAGTACATCTACGTATTAGTCATCGCTATTACCATGGTGATGCGGTTTTGGC
AGTACATCAATGGGCGTGGATAGCGGTTTGACTCACGGGGATTTCCAAGTCTCCACCCCATTGACGTCAA
TGGGAGTTTGTTTTGGCACCAAAATCAACGGGACTTTCCAAAATGTCGTAACAACTCCGCCCCATTGACG
CAAATGGGCGGTAGGCGTGTACGGTGGGAGGTCTATATAAGCAGAGCTCTCTGGCTAACTAGAGAACCCA
CTGCTTACTGGCTTATCGAAATTAATACGACTCACTATAGGGAGACCCAAGCTTGCCACCATGGGATGTA
TTAAATCAAAAAGGAAAGACGGGACCGGTTCCAGTGGAGGCGGTAGCTCAGGTTCGGGTACCGTGAGCAA
GGGCGAGGAGGATAACATGGCCATCATCAAGGAGTTCATGCGCTTCAAGGTGCACATGGAGGGCTCCGTG
AACGGCCACGAGTTCGAGATCGAGGGCGAGGGCGAGGGCCGCCCCTACGAGGGCACCCAGACCGCCAAGC
TGAAGGTGACCAAGGGTGGCCCCCTGCCCTTCGCCTGGGACATCCTGTCCCCTCAGTTCATGTACGGCTC
CAAGGCCTACGTGAAGCACCCCGCCGACATCCCCGACTACTTGAAGCTGTCCTTCCCCGAGGGCTTCAAG
TGGGAGCGCGTGATGAACTTCGAGGACGGCGGCGTGGTGACCGTGACCCAGGACTCCTCCCTGCAGGACG
GCGAGTTCATCTACAAGGTGAAGCTGCGCGGCACCAACTTCCCCTCCGACGGCCCCGTAATGCAGAAGAA
GACCATGGGCTGGGAGGCCTCCTCCGAGCGGATGTACCCCGAGGACGGCGCCCTGAAGGGCGAGATCAAG
CAGAGGCTGAAGCTGAAGGACGGCGGCCACTACGACGCTGAGGTCAAGACCACCTACAAGGCCAAGAAGC
CCGTGCAGCTGCCCGGCGCCTACAACGTCAACATCAAGTTGGACATCACCTCCCACAACGAGGACTACAC
CATCGTGGAACAGTACGAACGCGCCGAGGGCCGCCACTCCACCGGCGGCATGGACGAGCTGTACAAGGGA
TCCGCAGATTCAGCTACACCACATTTGGACGCCGTTGAGCAAACATTGAGGCAAGTGTCCCCAGGCCTGG
AGGGCGATGTATGGGAAAGAACTAGTGGAAATAAATTGGACGGAAGTGCCGCTGATCCCAGTGATTGGTT
GTTGCAAACCCCAGGATGTTGGGGCGATGATAGATGCGTTGACAGAGTTGGGACAAAAAGGTTGCTGGCT
AAGATGACTGAAAATATAGGGAATGCCACCAGAACCGTAGATATTAGTACACTTGCACCTTTCCCAAACG
GCGCATTCCAAGACGCTATTGTCGCTGGTTTGAAGGAGTCCGCAGCTAGAGGCAATAAGTTGAAAGTTAG
GATACTGGTTGGGGCTGCACCCGTCTACCACATGAATGTAATACCTTCCAAGTATAGGGACGAATTGACT
GCAAAACTTGGCAAAGCCGCAGAAAACATAACTTTGAACGTGGCTAGTATGACTACATCAAAAACAGCTT
TCTCCTGGAACCATAGCAAAATCTTGGTTGTAGACGGGCAAAGCGCCCTTACTGGTGGAATAAATAGCTG
GAAGGATGATTACTTGGATACTACTCATCCAGTGTCTGATGTTGATCTTGCACTGACCGGACCAGCTGCA
GGCTCTGCCGGTAGATACCTTGACACTTTGTGGACATGGACCTGCCAAAACAAGAGTAACATCGCTTCCG
TCTGGTTTGCAGCTTCCGGCAACGCAGGGTGCATGGCCACTATGCATAAAGATACAAACCCCAAGGCATC
ACCTGCCACCGGGAATGTCCCAATAATAGCCGTTGGAGGGTTGGGCGTTGGCATCAAAGATGTGGACCCC
AAGTCCACTTTCAGGCCCGATCTGCCAACAGCTAGCGATACTAAGTGTGTGGTAGGACTTCACGACAATA
CTAACGCCGAATTCGAGTTTCGGGCAACCACACTGGAACGGATCGAGAAAAGCTTCGTGATTACTGATCC
GAGACTGCCTGACAACCCAATCATTTTTGTGAGCGATTCCTTCCTGCAGCTGACAGAATATTCTCGGGAA
GAGATCCTGGGGCGCAATTGCCGTTTTCTGCAGGGACCCGAGACAGACCGTGCCACTGTTCGGAAAATCA
GAGATGCTATTGACAACCAGACTGAAGTGACCGTTCAGCTGATCAATTATACCAAGAGCGGCAAGAAGTT
CTGGAACGTGTTCCACCTGCAGCCGATGCGCGATTATAAGGGCGACGTCCAGTACTTCATTGGCGTGCAG
CTGGATGGCACCGAACGTCTTCATGGCGCCGCTGAGCGTGAGGCGGTCTGCCTGGTCAAAAAGACAGCCT
TTCAGATTGCTGCGGCCGCTGATAGAGACTATGATACAGTCAACCCAGAAGAGAGTGCCTTGAGAGCTCT
TGTTGCTTCAGCAAAAAGTCACATTGAAATATCTCAGCAGGATTTGAACGCTACATGTCCACCCTTGCCT
AGGTATGACATTAGATTGTACGATGCCTTGGCTGCTAAAATGGCTGCTGGGGTTAAGGTGAGAATTGTGG
TTAGCGACCCAGCCAACAGGGGCGCAGTGGGCAGTGTGGGTTACAGCCAAATAAAATCACTTAGTGAAAT
ATCAGACACTTTGAGAAACAGGCTTGCAAATATCACAGGCAGTCAACAAGCTGCCAAAACTGCAATGTGT
AGCAATTTGCAGCTTGCAACCTTTAGATCCTCCCCCAACGACAAATGGGCGGACGGGCATCCTTATGCCC
AACACCATAAGTTGGTTTCCGTCGACTCATCCACATTTTATATCGGTTCAAAAAATTTGTACCCATCCTG
GCTGCAAGATTTTGGCTACATAGTGGAATCCCCAGAGGCTGCCAAGCAACTGGATGCCAAATTGCTTGAC
CCTCAGTGGAAGTACTCACAGGAGACTGCAACAGTGGATTACGCAAGAGGAATCTGCAACGCTTAAGGGC
CCTATTCTATAGTGTCACCTAAATGCTAGAGCTCGCTGATCAGCCTCGACTGTGCCTTCTAGTTGCCAGC
CATCTGTTGTTTGCCCCTCCCCCGTGCCTTCCTTGACCCTGGAAGGTGCCACTCCCACTGTCCTTTCCTA
ATAAAATGAGGAAATTGCATCGCATTGTCTGAGTAGGTGTCATTCTATTCTGGGGGGTGGGGTGGGGCAG
GACAGCAAGGGGGAGGATTGGGAAGACAATAGCAGGCATGCTGGGGATGCGGTGGGCTCTATGGCTTCTG
AGGCGGAAAGAACCAGCTGGGGCTCTAGGGGGTATCCCC
[124 nt withheld, positions 3960-4083]
C
[91 nt withheld, positions 4085-4175]
A
[49 nt withheld, positions 4177-4225]
CCTTTGACGTTGGAGTCCACGTTCTTT
[37 nt withheld, positions 4253-4289]
ACCCTATCTCGGTCTATTCTTTTGATTTATAAGGGATTTTGCCGATTTCGGCCTATTGGTTAAAAAATGA
GCTGATTTAACAAAAATTTAACGCGAATTAATTCTGTGGAATGTGTGTCAGTTAGGGTGTGGAAAGTCCC
CAGGCTCCCCAGCAGGCAGAAGTATGCAAAGCATGCATCTCAATTAGTCAGCAACCAGGTGTGGAAAGTC
CCCAGGCTCCCCAGCAGGCAGAAGTATGCAAAGCATGCATCTCAATTAGTCAGCAACCATAGTCCCGCCC
CTAACTCCGCCCATCCCGCCCCTAACTCCGCCCAGTTCCGCCCATTCTCCGCCCCATGGCTGACTAATTT
TTTTTATTTATGCAGAGGCCGAGGCCGCCTCTGCCTCTGAGCTATTCCAGAAGTAGTGAGGAGGCTTTTT
TGGAGGCCTAGGCTTTTGCAAAAAGCTCCCGGGAGCTTGTATATCCATTTTCGGATCTGATCAAGAGACA
GGATGAGGATCGTTTCGCATGATTGAACAAGATGGATTGCACGCAGGTTCTCCGGCCGCTTGGGTGGAGA
GGCTATTCGGCTATGACTGGGCACAACAGACAATCGGCTGCTCTGATGCCGCCGTGTTCCGGCTGTCAGC
GCAGGGGCGCCCGGTTCTTTTTGTCAAGACCGACCTGTCCGGTGCCCTGAATGAACTGCAGGACGAGGCA
GCGCGGCTATCGTGGCTGGCCACGACGGGCGTTCCTTGCGCAGCTGTGCTCGACGTTGTCACTGAAGCGG
GAAGGGACTGGCTGCTATTGGGCGAAGTGCCGGGGCAGGATCTCCTGTCATCTCACCTTGCTCCTGCCGA
GAAAGTATCCATCATGGCTGATGCAATGCGGCGGCTGCATACGCTTGATCCGGCTACCTGCCCATTCGAC
CACCAAGCGAAACATCGCATCGAGCGAGCACGTACTCGGATGGAAGCCGGTCTTGTCGATCAGGATGATC
TGGACGAAGAGCATCAGGGGCTCGCGCCAGCCGAACTGTTCGCCAGGCTCAAGGCGCGCATGCCCGACGG
CGAGGATCTCGTCGTGACCCATGGCGATGCCTGCTTGCCGAATATCATGGTGGAAAATGGCCGCTTTTCT
GGATTCATCGACTGTGGCCGGCTGGGTGTGGCGGACCGCTATCAGGACATAGCGTTGGCTACCCGTGATA
TTGCTGAAGAGCTTGGCGGCGAATGGGCTGACCGCTTCCTCGTGCTTTACGGTATCGCCGCTCCCGATTC
GCAGCGCATCGCCTTCTATCGCCTTCTTGACGAGTTCTTCTGAGCGGGACTCTGGGGTTCGAAATGACCG
ACCAAGCGACGCCCAACCTGCCATCACGAGATTTCGATTCCACCGCCGCCTTCTATGAAAGGTTGGGCTT
CGGAATCGTTTTCCGGGACGCCGGCTGGATGATCCTCCAGCGCGGGGATCTCATGCTGGAGTTCTTCGCC
CACCCCAACTTGTTTATTGCAGCTTATAATGGTTACAAATAAAGCAATAGCATCACAAATTTCACAAATA
AAGCATTTTTTTCACTGCATTCTAGTTGTGGTTTGTCCAAACTCATCAATGTATCTTATCATGTCTGTAT
ACCGTCGACCTCTAGCTAGAGCTTGGCGTAATCATGGTCATAGCTGTTTCCTGTGTGAAATTGTTATCCG
CTCACAATTCCACACAACATACGAGCCGGAAGCATAAAGTGTAAAGCCTGGGGTGCCTAATGAGTGAGCT
AACTCACATTAATTGCGTTGCGCTCACTGCCCGCTTTCCAGTCGGGAAACCTGTCGTGCCAGCTGCATTA
ATGAATCGGCCAACGCGCGGGGAGAGGCGGTTTGCGTATTGGGCGCTCTTCCGCTTCCTCGCTCACTGAC
TCGCTGCGCTCGGTCGTTCGGCTGCGGCGAGCGGTATCAGCTCACTCAAAGGCGGTAATACGGTTATCCA
CAGAATCAGGGGATAACGCAGGAAAGAACATGTGAGCAAAAGGCCAGCAAAAGGCCAGGAACCGTAAAAA
GGCCGCGTTGCTGGCGTTTTTCCATAGGCTCCGCCCCCCTGACGAGCATCACAAAAATCGACGCTCAAGT
CAGAGGTGGCGAAACCCGACAGGACTATAAAGATACCAGGCGTTTCCCCCTGGAAGCTCCCTCGTGCGCT
CTCCTGTTCCGACCCTGCCGCTTACCGGATACCTGTCCGCCTTTCTCCCTTCGGGAAGCGTGGCGCTTTC
TCATAGCTCACGCTGTAGGTATCTCAGTTCGGTGTAGGTCGTTCGCTCCAAGCTGGGCTGTGTGCACGAA
CCCCCCGTTCAGCCCGACCGCTGCGCCTTATCCGGTAACTATCGTCTTGAGTCCAACCCGGTAAGACACG
ACTTATCGCCACTGGCAGCAGCCACTGGTAACAGGATTAGCAGAGCGAGGTATGTAGGCGGTGCTACAGA
GTTCTTGAAGTGGTGGCCTAACTACGGCTACACTAGAAGAACAGTATTTGGTATCTGCGCTCTGCTGAAG
CCAGTTACCTTCGGAAAAAGAGTTGGTAGCTCTTGATCCGGCAAACAAACCACCGCTGGTAGCGGTGGTT
TTTTTGTTTGCAAGCAGCAGATTACGCGCAGAAAAAAAGGATCTCAAGAAGATCCTTTGATCTTTTCTAC
GGGGTCTGACGCTCAGTGGAACGAAAACTCACGTTAAGGGATTTTGGTCATGAGATTATCAAAAAGGATC
TTCACCTAGATCCTTTTAAATTAAAAATGAAGTTTTAAATCAATCTAAAGTATATATGAGTAAACTTGGT
CTGACAGTTACCAATGCTTAATCAGTGAGGCACCTATCTCAGCGATCTGTCTATTTCGTTCATCCATAGT
TGCCTGACTCCCCGTCGTGTAGATAACTACGATACGGGAGGGCTTACCATCTGGCCCCAGTGCTGCAATG
ATACCGCGAGACCCACGCTCACCGGCTCCAGATTTATCAGCAATAAACCAGCCAGCCGGAAGGGCCGAGC
GCAGAAGTGGTCCTGCAACTTTATCCGCCTCCATCCAGTCTATTAATTGTTGCCGGGAAGCTAGAGTAAG
TAGTTCGCCAGTTAATAGTTTGCGCAACGTTGTTGCCATTGCTACAGGCATCGTGGTGTCACGCTCGTCG
TTTGGTATGGCTTCATTCAGCTCCGGTTCCCAACGATCAAGGCGAGTTACATGATCCCCCATGTTGTGCA
AAAAAGCGGTTAGCTCCTTCGGTCCTCCGATCGTTGTCAGAAGTAAGTTGGCCGCAGTGTTATCACTCAT
GGTTATGGCAGCACTGCATAATTCTCTTACTGTCATGCCATCCGTAAGATGCTTTTCTGTGACTGGTGAG
TACTCAACCAAGTCATTCTGAGAATAGTGTATGCGGCGACCGAGTTGCTCTTGCCCGGCGTCAATACGGG
ATAATACCGCGCCACATAGCAGAACTTTAAAAGTGCTCATCATTGGAAAACGTTCTTCGGGGCGAAAACT
CTCAAGGATCTTACCGCTGTTGAGATCCAGTTCGATGTAACCCACTCGTGCACCCAACTGATCTTCAGCA
TCTTTTACTTTCACCAGCGTTTCTGGGTGAGCAAAAACAGGAAGGCAAAATGCCGCAAAAAAGGGAATAA
GGGCGACACGGAAATGTTGAATACTCATACTCTTCCTTTTTCAATATTATTGAAGCATTTATCAGGGTTA
TTGTCTCATGAGCGGATACATATTTGAATGTATTTAGAAAAATAAACAAATAGGGGTTCCGCGCACATTT
CCCCGAAAAGTGCCACCTGACGTC
